Addgene plasmid #126056: pMiNGo11-1
Purpose: A self-assembling split-GFP based Golden Gate vector to determine protein targeting to mitochondria in plant cell
Depositing lab: Ralf-Bernd Klösgen. Depositing organization: Martin-Luther-Universitaet Halle-Wittenberg. Publication: Targeting specificity of nuclear-encoded organelle proteins with a self-assembling split-fluorescent protein toolkit. Sharma M, Kretschmer C, Lampe C, Stuttmann J, Klosgen RB. J Cell Sci. 2019 Jun 3;132(11). pii: jcs.230839. doi: 10.1242/jcs.230839. PubMed 31085714.
Backbone
  Vector backbone: pAGM4723
  Total vector size (bp): 11619
  Vector type: Plant Expression ; Binary
Growth in bacteria
  Bacterial resistance: Chloramphenicol and Kanamycin, 25 & 50 μg/mL
  Growth temperature: 37°C
  Growth strain: ccdB Survival
  Copy number: Unknown
Gene/Insert 1
  Gene/Insert name: mitochondria Rieske iron sulphur protein (1-100 aa) (alt name: mtRi)
  Species: Solanum tuberosum
  Insert size (bp): 969
  GenBank ID: X79332.1
  Tag / fusion protein: GFP1-10 (C terminal on insert)
Gene/Insert 2
  Gene/Insert name: ccdB cassette (BsaI)
  Species: E. coli
  Insert size (bp): 1458
Gene/Insert 3
  Gene/Insert name: GFP11 (alt name: GFP11 M3)
  Insert size (bp): 72
Resource information
  A portion of this plasmid was derived from a plasmid made by: Huang Lab via Addgene
Terms and licenses: Academic/Nonprofit Terms; Industry Terms: Not Available to Industry
Depositor comments: Please incubate bacteria at 30 degrees Celsius after transformations to increase efficiency. Further growth after transformants are obtained should be performed at 37 degrees Celsius.
How to cite: pMiNGo11-1 was a gift from Ralf-Bernd Klösgen (Addgene plasmid # 126056 ; http://n2t.net/addgene:126056 ; RRID:Addgene_126056)
