[The description below was written by a language model from this plasmid's Addgene catalogue record and pLannotate feature annotations shown in this document.]
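Description:
pMiNGo11-1 is a binary plant expression vector built on the pAGM4723 backbone and designed as a Golden Gate acceptor for testing whether a candidate protein is targeted to mitochondria in plant cells. The backbone carries a ColE1/pUC-type origin for replication in E. coli and the pVS1 oriV with its RepA and StaA genes for maintenance in Agrobacterium, plus a kanamycin resistance gene outside the T-DNA. Nopaline-type left and right border repeats flank the payload, so both expression units are transferred together into plant cells. The catalogue lists a total size of about 11.6 kb, while the sequenced record used for annotation is slightly shorter at about 11.5 kb.

The T-DNA holds two transcription units, each driven by a CaMV 35S promoter with upstream viral sequence and the TMV Ω translational enhancer. The first encodes the N-terminal 100 residues of the potato mitochondrial Rieske iron-sulphur protein (mtRi) fused to GFP1-10 and ends in the OCS terminator; this places the large, non-fluorescent fragment of superfolder GFP in mitochondria as an organelle-resident "receptor". The second unit contains a BsaI-flanked ccdB cassette, with a chloramphenicol resistance gene, positioned directly upstream of the GFP11 β-strand and the pea rbcS-E9 terminator. Golden Gate cloning replaces the ccdB/CmR cassette with a candidate sequence, creating a C-terminal GFP11 fusion. The ccdB toxin provides counter-selection against uncut vector, which is why the empty plasmid must be propagated in a ccdB-tolerant strain under chloramphenicol and kanamycin selection. Fluorescence is reconstituted only if the GFP11-tagged candidate reaches the same compartment as mtRi-GFP1-10, giving a sensitive readout of mitochondrial import.
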