Features (pLannotate 1.2.2; 25 found; start..end, strand, type, name):
     40..846     +  CDS            IBMP_CAMVB (fragment): Experimental evidence at protein level: Swiss-Prot protein existence level 1. Enhances the ribosomal termination-reinitiation event leading to the translation of major open reading frames on the polycistronic viral RNAs. From Cauliflower mosaic virus (strain Bari 1) (CaMV).
   1030..1375    +  promoter       CaMV 35S promoter: strong constitutive promoter from cauliflower mosaic virus
   1327..1373    +  promoter       minimal CaMV 35S promoter: minimal 35S promoter from cauliflower mosaic virus
   1404..1457    +  misc_feature   TMV Ω: translational enhancer from the tobacco mosaic virus 5'-leader sequence (Gallie et al., 1988)
   1466..1765    +  CDS            FES1 (fragment): UCRI_SOLTU - Experimental evidence at protein level: Swiss-Prot protein existence level 1. Component of the ubiquinol-cytochrome c oxidoreductase, a multisubunit transmembrane complex that is part of the mitochondrial electron transport chain which drives oxidative phosphorylation. The respiratory chain contains 3 multisubunit complexes succinate dehydrogenase (complex II, CII), ubiquinol-cytochrome c oxidoreductase (cytochrome b-c1 complex, complex III, CIII) and cytochrome c oxidase (complex IV, CIV), that cooperate to transfer electrons derived from NADH and succinate to molecular oxygen, c
   1769..2410    +  CDS            GFP(1-10): fragment of superfolder GFP consisting of the first 10 β-strands associates with GFP11, the 11th β-strand, to reconstitute fluorescent GFP (Cabantous et al., 2005; Kamiyama et al., 2016)
   2441..3148    +  terminator     OCS terminator: octopine synthase terminator
   3175..3981    +  CDS            IBMP_CAMVB (fragment): Experimental evidence at protein level: Swiss-Prot protein existence level 1. Enhances the ribosomal termination-reinitiation event leading to the translation of major open reading frames on the polycistronic viral RNAs. From Cauliflower mosaic virus (strain Bari 1) (CaMV).
   4165..4510    +  promoter       CaMV 35S promoter: strong constitutive promoter from cauliflower mosaic virus
   4462..4508    +  promoter       minimal CaMV 35S promoter: minimal 35S promoter from cauliflower mosaic virus
   4539..4592    +  misc_feature   TMV Ω: translational enhancer from the tobacco mosaic virus 5'-leader sequence (Gallie et al., 1988)
   4643..4945    -  CDS            ccdB: CCDB_ECOLI - Also known as G, letB, letD. Experimental evidence at protein level: Swiss-Prot protein existence level 1. Toxic component of a type II toxin-antitoxin (TA) system, functioning in plasmid maintainence. Responsible for the post- segregational killing (PSK) of plasmid-free cells, also referred to as a plasmid addiction system. Half-life of over 2 hours. Cell killing by CcdB is accompanied by filamentation, defects in chromosome and plasmid segregation, defects in cell division, formation of anucleate cells, decreased DNA synthesis and plasmid loss. Interferes with the activity of DN
   4950..5108    -  CDS            ccdA (fragment): CCDA_ECO57 - Also known as H, letA. Experimental evidence at protein level: Swiss-Prot protein existence level 1. Antitoxin component of a type II toxin-antitoxin (TA) system which inhibits the post-segregational killing (PSK) of plasmid-free cells, also referred to as a plasmid addiction system. Binds to and blocks the activity of CcdB; will also remove bound CcdB protein from the CcdB-GyrA complex by forming a CcdA-CcdB complex, a process termed rejuvenation. Functions as a transcriptional corepressor for the ccdAB operon, repression also requires CcdB (By similarity). From Escherichia coli
   5290..5948    -  CDS            CmR: chloramphenicol acetyltransferase; cat; confers resistance to chloramphenicol
   5949..6051    -  promoter       cat promoter: promoter of the E. coli cat gene encoding chloramphenicol acetyltransferase
   6082..6129    +  CDS            GFP11: 11th β-strand of superfolder GFP associates with GFP(1-10), consisting of the first 10 β-strands, to reconstitute fluorescent GFP (Cabantous et al., 2005; Kamiyama et al., 2016)
   6139..6771    +  terminator     E9 terminator: terminator and polyadenylation signal from the pea rbcS-E9 gene
   6834..6858    +  misc_feature   RB T-DNA repeat: right border repeat from nopaline C58 T-DNA
   7138..7767    +  CDS            pVS1 StaA: stability protein from the Pseudomonas plasmid pVS1 (Heeb et al., 2000)
   8196..9269    +  CDS            pVS1 RepA: replication protein from the Pseudomonas plasmid pVS1 (Heeb et al., 2000)
   9335..9529    +  rep_origin     pVS1 oriV: origin of replication for the Pseudomonas plasmid pVS1 (Heeb et al., 2000)
   9591..9695    +  promoter       AmpR promoter: bla
   9696..10490   +  CDS            KanR: aminoglycoside phosphotransferase; aphA-3; confers resistance to kanamycin
  10661..11249   +  rep_origin     ori: high-copy-number ColE1/pMB1/pBR322/pUC origin of replication
  11385..11409   +  misc_feature   LB T-DNA repeat: left border repeat from nopaline C58 T-DNA
>Addgene plasmid #126056 | pMiNGo11-1 | addgene full sequence | sequence record 246974 | Addgene NGS Result
GTGCCGATGTATCACCTCTCGCAAGAATTCAAGCTTGGAGGAATTCCAATCCCACAAAAATCTGAGCTTA
ACAGCACAGTTGCTCCTCTCAGAGCAGAATCGGGTATTCAACACCCTCATATCAACTACTACGTTGTGTA
TAACGGTCCACATGCCGGTATATACGATGACTGGGGTTGTACAAAGGCGGCAACAAACGGCGTTCCCGGA
GTTGCACACAAGAAATTTGCCACTATTACAGAGGCAAGAGCAGCAGCTGACGCGTACACAACAAGTCAGC
AAACAGACAGGTTGAACTTCATCCCCAAAGGAGAAGCTCAACTCAAGCCCAAGAGCTTTGCTAAGGCCCT
AACAAGCCCACCAAAGCAAAAAGCCCACTGGCTCACGCTAGGAACCAAAAGGCCCAGCAGTGATCCAGCC
CCAAAAGAGATCTCCTTTGCCCCGGAGATTACAATGGACGATTTCCTCTATCTTTACGATCTAGGAAGGA
AGTTCGAAGGTGAAGGTGACGACACTATGTTCACCACTGATAATGAGAAGGTTAGCCTCTTCAATTTCAG
AAAGAATGCTGACCCACAGATGGTTAGAGAGGCCTACGCAGCAAGTCTCATCAAGACGATCTACCCGAGT
AACAATCTCCAGGAGATCAAATACCTTCCCAAGAAGGTTAAAGATGCAGTCAAAAGATTCAGGACTAATT
GCATCAAGAACACAGAGAAAGACATATTTCTCAAGATCAGAAGTACTATTCCAGTATGGACGATTCAAGG
CTTGCTTCATAAACCAAGGCAAGTAATAGAGATTGGAGTCTCTAAAAAGGTAGTTCCTACTGAATCTAAG
GCCATGCATGGAGTCTAAGATTCAAATCGAGGATCTAACAGAACTCGCCGTCAAGACTGGCGAACAGTTC
ATACAGAGTCTTTTACGACTCAATGACAAGAAGAAAATCTTCGTCAACATGGTGGAGCACGACACTCTGG
TCTACTCCAAAAATGTCAAAGATACAGTCTCAGAAGATCAAAGGGCTATTGAGACTTTTCAACAAAGGAT
AATTTCGGGAAACCTCCTCGGATTCCATTGCCCAGCTATCTGTCACTTCATCGAAAGGACAGTAGAAAAG
GAAGGTGGCTCCTACAAATGCCATCATTGCGATAAAGGAAAGGCTATCATTCAAGATCTCTCTGCCGACA
GTGGTCCCAAAGATGGACCCCCACCCACGAGGAGCATCGTGGAAAAAGAAGAGGTTCCAACCACGTCTAC
AAAGCAAGTGGATTGATGTGACATCTCCACTGACGTAAGGGATGACGCACAATCCCACTATCCTTCGCAA
GACCCTTCCTCTATATAAGGAAGTTCATTTCATTTGGAGAGGACACGCTCGAGTATAAGAGCTCATTTTT
ACAACAATTACCAACAACAACAAACAACAAACAACATTACAATTACATTTACAATTATCGATACCATGCT
TCGAGTAGCAGGTAGAAGGCTTTCTTCTTCAGCCGCTAGATCTTCATCTACCTTCTTTACAAGAAGCTCT
TTCACCGTTACCGATGATTCGTCTCCGGCAAGATCTCCTTCTCCGTCACTCACCTCTTCGTTTCTCGATC
AAATCAGAGGTTTCTCATCTAATTCGGTTTCTCCCGCACATCAGTTGGGTTTAGTCTCAGATCTTCCAGC
CACAGTGGCTGCTATTAAGAATCCCAGTTCAAAAATTGTATATGATGACTCCAACCATGAGCGTTATCCA
CCTGGAGATCCTAGCGCAATGTCCAAAGGAGAAGAACTGTTTACCGGTGTTGTGCCAATTTTGGTTGAAC
TCGATGGTGATGTCAACGGACATAAGTTCTCAGTGAGAGGCGAAGGAGAAGGTGACGCCACCATTGGAAA
ATTGACTCTTAAATTCATCTGTACTACTGGTAAACTTCCTGTACCATGGCCGACTCTCGTAACAACGCTT
ACGTACGGAGTTCAGTGCTTTTCGAGATACCCAGACCATATGAAAAGACATGACTTTTTTAAGTCGGCTA
TGCCTGAAGGTTACGTGCAAGAAAGAACAATTTCGTTCAAAGATGATGGAAAATATAAAACTAGAGCAGT
TGTTAAATTTGAAGGAGATACTTTGGTTAACCGCATTGAACTGAAAGGAACAGATTTTAAAGAAGATGGT
AATATTCTTGGACACAAACTCGAATACAATTTTAATAGTCATAACGTATACATCACTGCTGATAAGCAAA
AGAACGGAATTAAAGCGAATTTCACAGTACGCCATAATGTAGAAGATGGCAGTGTTCAACTTGCCGACCA
TTACCAACAAAACACCCCTATTGGAGACGGTCCGGTACTTCTTCCTGATAATCACTACCTCTCAACACAA
ACAGTCCTGAGCAAAGATCCAAATGAAAAAGGAACAGGTGGCGGCGGAAGTTAGCTTGTCCTGCTTTAAT
GAGATATGCGAGAAGCCTATGATCGCATGATATTTGCTTTCAATTCTGTTGTGCACGTTGTAAAAAACCT
GAGCATGTGTAGCTCAGATCCTTACCGCCGGTTTCGGTTCATTCTAATGAATATATCACCCGTTACTATC
GTATTTTTATGAATAATATTCTCCGTTCAATTTACTGATTGTACCCTACTACTTATATGTACAATATTAA
AATGAAAACAATATATTGTGCTGAATAGGTTTATAGCGACATCTATGATAGAGCGCCACAATAACAAACA
ATTGCGTTTTATTATTACAAATCCAATTTTAAAAAAAGCGGCAGAACCGGTCAAACCTAAAAGACTGATT
ACATAAATCTTATTCAAATTTCAAAAGTGCCCCAGGGGCTAGTATCTACGACACACCGAGCGGCGAACTA
ATAACGCTCACTGAAGGGAACTCCGGTTCCCCGCCGGCGCGCATGGGTGAGATTCCTTGAAGTTGAGTAT
TGGCCGTCCGCTCTACCGAAAGTTACGGGCACCATTCAACCCGGTCCAGCACGGCGGCCGGGTAACCGAC
TTGCTGCCCCGAGAATTATGCAGCATTTTTTTGGTGTATGTGGGCCCCAAATGAAGTGCAGGTCAAACCT
TGACAGTGACGACAAATCGTTGGGCGGGTCCAGGGCGAATTTTGCGACAACATGTCGAGGCTCAGCAGGA
CCGCTACTAGAATTCGAGCTCGGAGGAATTCCAATCCCACAAAAATCTGAGCTTAACAGCACAGTTGCTC
CTCTCAGAGCAGAATCGGGTATTCAACACCCTCATATCAACTACTACGTTGTGTATAACGGTCCACATGC
CGGTATATACGATGACTGGGGTTGTACAAAGGCGGCAACAAACGGCGTTCCCGGAGTTGCACACAAGAAA
TTTGCCACTATTACAGAGGCAAGAGCAGCAGCTGACGCGTACACAACAAGTCAGCAAACAGACAGGTTGA
ACTTCATCCCCAAAGGAGAAGCTCAACTCAAGCCCAAGAGCTTTGCTAAGGCCCTAACAAGCCCACCAAA
GCAAAAAGCCCACTGGCTCACGCTAGGAACCAAAAGGCCCAGCAGTGATCCAGCCCCAAAAGAGATCTCC
TTTGCCCCGGAGATTACAATGGACGATTTCCTCTATCTTTACGATCTAGGAAGGAAGTTCGAAGGTGAAG
GTGACGACACTATGTTCACCACTGATAATGAGAAGGTTAGCCTCTTCAATTTCAGAAAGAATGCTGACCC
ACAGATGGTTAGAGAGGCCTACGCAGCAAGTCTCATCAAGACGATCTACCCGAGTAACAATCTCCAGGAG
ATCAAATACCTTCCCAAGAAGGTTAAAGATGCAGTCAAAAGATTCAGGACTAATTGCATCAAGAACACAG
AGAAAGACATATTTCTCAAGATCAGAAGTACTATTCCAGTATGGACGATTCAAGGCTTGCTTCATAAACC
AAGGCAAGTAATAGAGATTGGAGTCTCTAAAAAGGTAGTTCCTACTGAATCTAAGGCCATGCATGGAGTC
TAAGATTCAAATCGAGGATCTAACAGAACTCGCCGTCAAGACTGGCGAACAGTTCATACAGAGTCTTTTA
CGACTCAATGACAAGAAGAAAATCTTCGTCAACATGGTGGAGCACGACACTCTGGTCTACTCCAAAAATG
TCAAAGATACAGTCTCAGAAGATCAAAGGGCTATTGAGACTTTTCAACAAAGGATAATTTCGGGAAACCT
CCTCGGATTCCATTGCCCAGCTATCTGTCACTTCATCGAAAGGACAGTAGAAAAGGAAGGTGGCTCCTAC
AAATGCCATCATTGCGATAAAGGAAAGGCTATCATTCAAGATCTCTCTGCCGACAGTGGTCCCAAAGATG
GACCCCCACCCACGAGGAGCATCGTGGAAAAAGAAGAGGTTCCAACCACGTCTACAAAGCAAGTGGATTG
ATGTGACATCTCCACTGACGTAAGGGATGACGCACAATCCCACTATCCTTCGCAAGACCCTTCCTCTATA
TAAGGAAGTTCATTTCATTTGGAGAGGACACGCTCGAGTATAAGAGCTCATTTTTACAACAATTACCAAC
AACAACAAACAACAAACAACATTACAATTACATTTACAATTATCGATACAATGTGAGACCGACTGGCTGT
GTATAAGGGAGCCTGACATTTATATTCCCCAGAACATCAGGTTAATGGCGTTTTTGATGTCATTTTCGCG
GTGGCTGAGATCAGCCACTTCTTCCCCGATAACGGAAACCGGCACACTGGCCATATCGGTGGTCATCATG
CGCCAGCTTTCATCCCCGATATGCACCACCGGGTAAAGTTCACGGGAGACTTTATCTGACAGCAGACGTG
CACTGGCCAGGGGGATCACCATCCGTCGCCCAGGCGTGTCAATAATATCACTCTGTACATCCACAAACAG
ACGATAACGGCTCTCTCTTTTATAGGTGTAAACCTTAAACTGCATTTCACCAGCCCCTGTTCTCGTCAGC
AAAAGAGCCGTTCATTTCAATAAACCGGGCGACCTCAGCCATCCCTTCCTGATTTTCCGCTTTCCAGCGT
TCGGCACGCAGACGACGGGCTTCATTCTGCATGGTTGTGCTTACCAGACCGGAGATATTGACATCATATA
TGCCTTGAGCAACTGATAGCTGTCGCTGTCAACTGTCACTGTAATACGCTGCTTCATAGCATACCTCTTT
TTGACATACTTCGGGTATACATATCAGTATATATTCTTATACCGCAAAAATCAGCGCGCAAATACGCATA
CTGTTATCTGGCTTTTAGTAAGCCGGATCCACGCGGCGTTTACGCCCCCCCTGCCACTCATCGCAGTACT
GTTGTAATTCATTAAGCATTCTGCCGACATGGAAGCCATCACAAACGGCATGATGAACCTGAATCGCCAG
CGGCATCAGCACCTTGTCGCCTTGCGTATAATATTTGCCCATGGTGAAAACGGGGGCGAAGAAGTTGTCC
ATATTGGCCACGTTTAAATCAAAACTGGTGAAACTCACCCAGGGATTGGCTGAAACGAAAAACATATTCT
CAATAAACCCTTTAGGGAAATAGGCCAGGTTTTCACCGTAACACGCCACATCTTGCGAATATATGTGTAG
AAACTGCCGGAAATCGTCGTGGTATTCACTCCAGAGCGATGAAAACGTTTCAGTTTGCTCATGGAAAACG
GTGTAACAAGGGTGAACACTATCCCATATCACCAGCTCACCGTCTTTCATTGCCATACGGAATTCCGGAT
GAGCATTCATCAGGCGGGCAAGAATGTGAATAAAGGCCGGATAAAACTTGTGCTTATTTTTCTTTACGGT
CTTTAAAAAGGCCGTAATATCCAGCTGAACGGTCTGGTTATAGGTACATTGAGCAACTGACTGAAATGCC
TCAAAATGTTCTTTACGATGCCATTGGGATATATCAACGGTGGTATATCCAGTGATTTTTTTCTCCATTT
TAGCTTCCTTAGCTCCTGAAAATCTCGATAACTCAAAAAATACGCCCGGTAGTGATCTTATTTCATTATG
GTGAAAGTTGGAACCTCTTACGTGCCGATCAAGGTCTCATTCGATGGGCGGCAAATTCATGCGTGACCAC
ATGGTCCTTCATGAGTATGTAAATGCTGCTGGGATTACATAAGCTTAGAGCTTTCGTTCGTATCATCGGT
TTCGACAACGTTCGTCAAGTTCAATGCATCAGTTTCATTGCGCACACACCAGAATCCTACTGAGTTTGAG
TATTATGGCATTGGGAAAACTGTTTTTCTTGTACCATTTGTTGTGCTTGTAATTTACTGTGTTTTTTATT
CGGTTTTCGCTATCGAACTGTGAAATGGAAATGGATGGAGAAGAGTTAATGAATGATATGGTCCTTTTGT
TCATTCTCAAATTAATATTATTTGTTTTTTCTCTTATTTGTTGTGTGTTGAATTTGAAATTATAAGAGAT
ATGCAAACATTTTGTTTTGAGTAAAAATGTGTCAAATCGTGGCCTCTAATGACCGAAGTTAATATGAGGA
GTAAAACACTTGTAGTTGTACCATTATGCTTATTCACTAGGCAACAAATATATTTTCAGACCTAGAAAAG
CTGCAAATGTTACTGAATACAAGTATGTCCTCTTGTGTTTTAGACATTTATGAACTTTCCTTTATGTAAT
TTTCCAGAATCCTTGTCAGATTCTAATCATTGCTTTATAATTATAGTTATACTCATGGATTTGTAGTTGA
GTATGAAAATATTTTTTAATGCATTTTATGACTTGCCAATTGATTGACAACGCTTTACGAGGATGCACAT
GTGACCGAGGGACACGAAGTGATCCGTTTAAACTATCAGTGTTTGACAGGATATATTGGCGGGTAAACCT
AAGAGAAAAGAGCGTTTATTAGAATAATCGGATATTTAAAAGGGCGTGAAAAGGTTTATCCGTTCGTCCA
TTTGTATGTGCCAGCCGTGCGGCTGCATGAAATCCTGGCCGGTTTGTCTGATGCCAAGCTGGCGGCCTGG
CCGGCCAGCTTGGCCGCTGAAGAAACCGAGCGCCGCCGTCTAAAAAGGTGATGTGTATTTGAGTAAAACA
GCTTGCGTCATGCGGTCGCTGCGTATATGATGCGATGAGTAAATAAACAAATACGCAAGGGGAACGCATG
AAGGTTATCGCTGTACTTAACCAGAAAGGCGGGTCAGGCAAGACGACCATCGCAACCCATCTAGCCCGCG
CCCTGCAACTCGCCGGGGCCGATGTTCTGTTAGTCGATTCCGATCCCCAGGGCAGTGCCCGCGATTGGGC
GGCCGTGCGGGAAGATCAACCGCTAACCGTTGTCGGCATCGACCGCCCGACGATTGACCGCGACGTGAAG
GCCATCGGCCGGCGCGACTTCGTAGTGATCGACGGAGCGCCCCAGGCGGCGGACTTGGCTGTGTCCGCGA
TCAAGGCAGCCGACTTCGTGCTGATTCCGGTGCAGCCAAGCCCTTACGACATATGGGCCACCGCCGACCT
GGTGGAGCTGGTTAAGCAGCGCATTGAGGTCACGGATGGAAGGCTACAAGCGGCCTTTGTCGTGTCGCGG
GCGATCAAAGGCACGCGCATCGGCGGTGAGGTTGCCGAGGCGCTGGCCGGGTACGAGCTGCCCATTCTTG
AGTCCCGTATCACGCAGCGCGTGAGCTACCCAGGCACTGCCGCCGCCGGCACAACCGTTCTTGAATCAGA
ACCCGAGGGCGACGCTGCCCGCGAGGTCCAGGCGCTGGCCGCTGAAATTAAATCAAAACTCATTTGAGTT
AATGAGGTAAAGAGAAAATGAGCAAAAGCACAAACACGCTAAGTGCCGGCCGTCCGAGCGCACGCAGCAG
CAAGGCTGCAACGTTGGCCAGCCTGGCAGACACGCCAGCCATGAAGCGGGTCAACTTTCAGTTGCCGGCG
GAGGATCACACCAAGCTGAAGATGTACGCGGTACGCCAAGGCAAGACCATTACCGAGCTGCTATCTGAAT
ACATCGCGCAGCTACCAGAGTAAATGAGCAAATGAATAAATGAGTAGATGAATTTTAGCGGCTAAAGGAG
GCGGCATGGAAAATCAAGAACAACCAGGCACCGACGCCGTGGAATGCCCCATGTGTGGAGGAACGGGCGG
TTGGCCAGGCGTAAGCGGCTGGGTTGTCTGCCGGCCCTGCAATGGCACTGGAACCCCCAAGCCCGAGGAA
TCGGCGTGAGCGGTCGCAAACCATCCGGCCCGGTACAAATCGGCGCGGCGCTGGGTGATGACCTGGTGGA
GAAGTTGAAGGCCGCGCAGGCCGCCCAGCGGCAACGCATCGAGGCAGAAGCACGCCCCGGTGAATCGTGG
CAAGCGGCCGCTGATCGAATCCGCAAAGAATCCCGGCAACCGCCGGCAGCCGGTGCGTCGTCGATTAGGA
AGCCGCCCAAGGGCGACGAGCAACCAGATTTTTTCGTTCCGATGCTCTATGACGTGGGCACCCGCGATAG
TCGCAGCATCATGGACGTGGCCGTTTTCCGTCTGTCGAAGCGTGACCGACGAGCTGGCGAGGTGATCCGC
TACGAGCTTCCAGACGGGCACGTAGAGGTTTCCGCAGGGCCGGCCGGCATGGCCAGTGTGTGGGATTACG
ACCTGGTACTGATGGCGGTTTCCCATCTAACCGAATCCATGAACCGATACCGGGAAGGGAAGGGAGACAA
GCCCGGCCGCGTGTTCCGTCCACACGTTGCGGACGTACTCAAGTTCTGCCGGCGAGCCGATGGCGGAAAG
CAGAAAGACGACCTGGTAGAAACCTGCATTCGGTTAAACACCACGCACGTTGCCATGCAGCGTACGAAGA
AGGCCAAGAACGGCCGCCTGGTGACGGTATCCGAGGGTGAAGCCTTGATTAGCCGCTACAAGATCGTAAA
GAGCGAAACCGGGCGGCCGGAGTACATCGAGATCGAGCTAGCTGATTGGATGTACCGCGAGATCACAGAA
GGCAAGAACCCGGACGTGCTGACGGTTCACCCCGATTACTTTTTGATCGATCCCGGCATCGGCCGTTTTC
TCTACCGCCTGGCACGCCGCGCCGCAGGCAAGGCAGAAGCCAGATGGTTGTTCAAGACGATCTACGAACG
CAGTGGCAGCGCCGGAGAGTTCAAGAAGTTCTGTTTCACCGTGCGCAAGCTGATCGGGTCAAATGACCTG
CCGGAGTACGATTTGAAGGAGGAGGCGGGGCAGGCTGGCCCGATCCTAGTCATGCGCTACCGCAACCTGA
TCGAGGGCGAAGCATCCGCCGGTTCCTAATGTACGGAGCAGATGCTAGGGCAAATTGCCCTAGCAGGGGA
AAAAGGTCGAAAAAGCTTCTTTCCTGTGGATAGCACGTACATTGGGAACCCAAAGCCGTACATTGGGAAC
CGGAACCCGTACATTGGGAACCCAAAGCCGTACATTGGGAACCGGTCACACATGTAAGTGACTGATATAA
AAGAGAAAAAAGGCGATTTTTCCGCCTAAAACTCTTTAAAACTTATTAAAACTCTTAAAACCCGCCTGGC
CTGTGCATAACTGTCTGGCCAGCGCACAGCCGAACAGCTGCAAAAAGCGCCCACATCAAGGCTCCGAGTG
CGCGGAACCCCTATTTGTTTATTTTTCTAAATACATTCAAATATGTATCCGCTCATGAGACAATAACCCT
GATAAATGCTTCAATAATATTGAAAAAGGAAGAGTATGGCTAAAATGAGAATATCACCGGAATTGAAAAA
ACTGATCGAAAAATACCGCTGCGTAAAAGATACGGAAGGAATGTCTCCTGCTAAGGTATATAAGCTGGTG
GGAGAAAATGAAAACCTATATTTAAAAATGACGGACAGCCGGTATAAAGGGACCACCTATGATGTGGAAC
GGGAAAAGGACATGATGCTATGGCTGGAAGGAAAGCTGCCTGTTCCAAAGGTCCTGCACTTTGAACGGCA
TGATGGCTGGAGCAATCTGCTCATGAGTGAGGCCGATGGCGTCCTTTGCTCGGAAGAGTATGAAGATGAA
CAAAGCCCTGAAAAGATTATCGAGCTGTATGCGGAGTGCATCAGGCTCTTTCACTCCATCGACATATCGG
ATTGTCCCTATACGAATAGCTTAGACAGCCGCTTAGCCGAATTGGATTACTTACTGAATAACGATCTGGC
CGATGTGGATTGCGAAAACTGGGAAGAGGACACTCCATTTAAAGATCCGCGCGAGCTGTATGATTTTTTA
AAGACGGAAAAGCCCGAAGAGGAACTTGTCTTTTCCCACGGCGACCTGGGAGACAGCAACATCTTTGTGA
AAGATGGCAAAGTAAGTGGCTTTATTGATCTTGGGAGAAGCGGCAGGGCGGACAAGTGGTATGACATTGC
CTTCTGCGTCCGGTCGCTCAGGGAGGATATCGGGGAAGAACAGTATGTCGAGCTATTTTTTGACTTACTG
GGGATCAAGCCTGATTGGGAGAAAATAAAATATTATATTTTACTGGATGAATTGTTTTAGCTGTCAGACC
AAGTTTACTCATATATACTTTAGATTGATTTAAAACTTCATTTTTAATTTAAAAGGATCTAGGTGAAGAT
CCTTTTTGATAATCTCATGACCAAAATCCCTTAACGTGAGTTTTCGTTCCACTGAGCGTCAGACCCCGTA
GAAAAGATCAAAGGATCTTCTTGAGATCCTTTTTTTCTGCGCGTAATCTGCTGCTTGCAAACAAAAAAAC
CACCGCTACCAGCGGTGGTTTGTTTGCCGGATCAAGAGCTACCAACTCTTTTTCCGAAGGTAACTGGCTT
CAGCAGAGCGCAGATACCAAATACTGTTCTTCTAGTGTAGCCGTAGTTAGGCCACCACTTCAAGAACTCT
GTAGCACCGCCTACATACCTCGCTCTGCTAATCCTGTTACCAGTGGCTGCTGCCAGTGGCGATAAGTCGT
GTCTTACCGGGTTGGACTCAAGACGATAGTTACCGGATAAGGCGCAGCGGTCGGGCTGAACGGGGGGTTC
GTGCACACAGCCCAGCTTGGAGCGAACGACCTACACCGAACTGAGATACCTACAGCGTGAGCTATGAGAA
AGCGCCACGCTTCCCGAAGGGAGAAAGGCGGACAGGTATCCGGTAAGCGGCAGGGTCGGAACAGGAGAGC
GCACGAGGGAGCTTCCAGGGGGAAACGCCTGGTATCTTTATAGTCCTGTCGGGTTTCGCCACCTCTGACT
TGAGCGTCGATTTTTGTGATGCTCGTCAGGGGGGCGGAGCCTATGGAAAAACGCCAGCAACGCGGCCTTT
TTACGGTTCCTGCTCGGATCTGTTGGACCGGACAGTAGTCATGGTTGATGGGCTGCCTGTATCGAGTGGT
GATTTTGTGCCGAGCTGCCGGTCGGGGAGCTGTTGGCTGGCTGGTGGCAGGATATATTGTGGTGTAAACA
AATTGACGCTTAGACAACTTAATAACACATTGCGGACGTTTTTAATGTACTGGGGTTGAACACTCT
